Addgene plasmid #51287: pB2-neo-TET
Purpose: expresses the rodent SINE, B2, using the pol III enhancer sequence of the 7SL gene and tagged with the self splicing intron neo cassette
Depositing lab: Astrid Roy-Engel. Depositing organization: Tulane University. Publication: The RNA polymerase dictates ORF1 requirement and timing of LINE and SINE retrotransposition. Kroutter EN, Belancio VP, Wagstaff BJ, Roy-Engel AM. PLoS Genet. 2009 Apr;5(4):e1000458. doi: 10.1371/journal.pgen.1000458. Epub 2009 Apr 24. PubMed 19390602.
Backbone
  Vector backbone: pAluYa5-neo-TET
  Backbone manufacturer: Addgene plasmid 51283
  Vector type: Mammalian Expression
  Selectable markers: Neomycin (select with G418)
Growth in bacteria
  Bacterial resistance: Ampicillin, 100 μg/mL
  Growth temperature: 37°C
  Growth strain: DH5alpha
  Copy number: Unknown
Gene/Insert
  Gene/Insert name: sine B2
  Species: M. musculus (mouse)
  Promoter: enhancer from 7SL gene
  Tag / fusion protein: neoTET cassette with a tetrahymena self-splicing intron interrupting the neo gene (C terminal on backbone)
  Cloning method: Restriction Enzyme; 5′ cloning site BamHI (not destroyed); 3′ cloning site AatI (not destroyed)
  Sequencing primers: 5′ M13-pUC-Fwd; 3′ SV40pro-F
Terms and licenses: Academic/Nonprofit Terms; Industry Terms: Not Available to Industry
Depositor comments: B2 is tagged with the self splicing intron neo cassette such that G418 resistance will be obtained only if retrotransposition occurs. Please note that the cassette is in the reverse orientation within the MCS relative to the full sequence--This has no functional consequence.
How to cite: pB2-neo-TET was a gift from Astrid Roy-Engel (Addgene plasmid # 51287 ; http://n2t.net/addgene:51287 ; RRID:Addgene_51287)
