[The description below was written by a language model from this plasmid's Addgene catalogue record.]
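Description:
pB2-neo-TET is a mammalian expression plasmid built as a retrotransposition reporter for the mouse SINE B2. It derives from the related pAluYa5-neo-TET construct, with the B2 element cloned between BamHI and AatI sites that both remain intact. The plasmid is propagated in E. coli under ampicillin selection. The record does not state the origin of replication or copy number, and no feature table is provided, so the exact layout of backbone elements cannot be described here.

B2 is an RNA polymerase III transcript, and its expression in this construct is boosted by the upstream enhancer sequence from the 7SL gene, which supplements the SINE's own pol III transcription. Downstream of B2 sits the neoTET indicator cassette, a neomycin resistance gene interrupted by a Tetrahymena self-splicing intron. A self-splicing intron is used because pol III transcripts do not depend on the spliceosomal processing typical of pol II messages. According to the depositor, the arrangement ensures that G418 resistance arises only if retrotransposition occurs: the tagged B2 RNA must be transcribed, the intron removed, and the RNA reverse transcribed and integrated into the genome to produce an intact neo gene. G418-resistant colonies therefore serve as a count of retrotransposition events rather than of simple transfection. The depositor also notes that the cassette lies in the reverse orientation within the multiple cloning site relative to the full sequence on file, with no functional consequence.

The associated work concerns how the transcribing RNA polymerase influences ORF1 requirement and the timing of LINE and SINE retrotransposition, so the plasmid is suited to cell-culture assays of SINE mobilisation.
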