>Addgene plasmid #51287 | pB2-neo-TET | addgene partial sequence | sequence record 80033 | Neo-F 5'-CGTTGGCTACCCGTGATATT-3'
GCTTCCTCGTGCTTTACGGTATCGCCGCTCCCGATTCGCAGCGCATCGCCTTCTATCGCCTTCTTGACGA
GTTCTTCTGAGGGGATTTGAGACGTCTTATATGTAAGTACACTGTAGCTGTCTTCAGACACTCCAGAAGA
GGGAGTCAGATCTTGTTACGGATGGTTGTGAGCCACCATGTGGTTGCTGGAATTTGAACTCTGGACCTTC
GGAAGAGCAGTCGGGTGCTCTAACCCACTGAGCCATCTCACCAGCCCGGTCGGAGACGCTGCGAAAAGCT
ACTAGAAGCTGCAGGGCAGTTACGTCATTGGGGAGCGGAGGGGCCACGCCGGGCGACGTGAGCTTGGACA
CACCCACACTGGGCGGATCCACTAGTTCTAGAGCGGCCGCCACCGCGGTGGAGCTCCAGCTTTTGTTCCC
TTTAGTGAGGGTTAATTGCGCGCTTGGCGTAATCATGGTCATAGCTGTTTCCTGTGTGAAATTGTTATCC
GCTCACAATTCCACACAACATACGAGCCGGAAGCATAAAGTGTAAAGCCTGGGGTGCCTAATGAGTGAGC
TAACTCACATTAATTGCGTTGCGCTCACTGCCCGCTTTCCAGTCGGGAAACCTGTCGTGCCAGCTGCATT
AATGAATCGGCCAACGCGCGGGGAGAGGCGGTTTGCGTATTGGGCGCTCTTCCGCTTCCTCGCTCACTGA
CTCGCTGCGCTCGGTCGTTCGGCTGCGGCGAGCGGTATCAGCTCACTCAAAGGCGGTAATACGGTTATCC
ACAGAATCAGGGGATAACGCAGGAAAGAACATGTGAGCAAAA
