>Addgene plasmid #51287 | pB2-neo-TET | addgene partial sequence | sequence record 80034 | SV40Pro-F 5'-TATTTATGCAGAGGCCGAGG-3'
GTAGTGAGGAGGCTTTTTTGGAGGTCGAGCCAATATGGGATCGGCCATTGAACAAGATGGATTGCACGCA
GGTTCTCCGGCCGCTTGGGTGGAGAGGCTATTCGGCTATGACTGGGCACAACAGACAATCGGCTGCTCTG
ATGCCGCCGTGTTCCGGCTGTCAGCGCAGGGGCGCCCGGTTCTTTTTGTCAAGACCGACCTGTCCGGTGC
CCTGAATGAACTCGAGTACTCCAAACCTAATCAATATACTTTCGCATACAAATTAGGTCCCAGCGGCTCC
AGTGTTGCATCACTTCATCCGCTAGCTCCCATTAAGGAGAGGTCCGACTATATCTTATGAGAAGAATACA
TCTTCCCCGACCGACATTTAGTCTGTGAACTGCATCCATATCAACAGAAGATCTGTTGACTTAGGACTTG
GCTGCGTGGTTAGGACCATGTCCGTCAGCTTATTACCATACCCTTTGCAAGGCCATCTCAAAGTTTCCCC
TGAGACTTGGTACTGAACGGCTGTTGACCCCTTTCCCGCAATTTGACGGTCTTGCCTTTTAAACCGATGC
AATCTATTGGTTTAAAGACTAGCTACCAGGTGCATGCCTGATAACTTTTCCCTGCAATTCATTATATTGC
TAATTACAGGACGAGGCAGCGCGGCTATCGTGGCTGGCCACGACGGGCGTTCCTTGCGCAGCTGTGCTCG
ACGTTGTCACTGAAGCGGGAAGGGACTGGCTGCTATTGGGCGAAGTGCCGGGGCAGGATCTCCTGTCATC
TCACCTTGCTCCTGCCGAGAAAGTATCCATCATGGCTGATGCAATGCGGCGGCTGCATACGCTTGATCCG
GCTACCTGCCCATTCGACCACCAAGCGAAACATCGCATCG
